Addgene plasmid #226006: pU6-hL1-5'_3.3kb plasmid
Purpose: Plasmid used to generate DNA-FISH probe targeting at human L1HS
Depositing lab: Miguel Ramalho-Santos. Publication: LINE1 and PRC2 control nucleolar organization and repression of the 8C state in human ESCs. Zhang J, Ataei L, Mittal K, Wu L, Caldwell L, Huynh L, Sarajideen S, Tse K, Simon MM, Mazid MA, Cook DP, Trcka D, Kwan T, Hoffman MM, Wrana JL, Esteban MA, Ramalho-Santos M. Dev Cell. 2024 Oct 14:S1534-5807(24)00574-4. doi: 10.1016/j.devcel.2024.09.024. PubMed 39413784.
Backbone
  Vector backbone: pU6-(BbsI)_CBh-Cas9-T2A-BFP
  Vector type: Synthetic Biology
Growth in bacteria
  Bacterial resistance: Ampicillin, 100 μg/mL
  Growth temperature: 37°C
  Growth strain: DH5alpha
  Copy number: High Copy
Gene/Insert
  Gene/Insert name: Human L1 element 3.3kb sequences at the 5' end
  Species: H. sapiens (human)
  Cloning method: Restriction Enzyme; 5′ cloning site unknown (unknown if destroyed)
Resource information
  A portion of this plasmid was derived from a plasmid made by: hL1-5'_3.3kb insertion is from Eline Luning Prak (Addgene plasmid #42940)
Terms and licenses: Academic/Nonprofit Terms; Industry Terms: Not Available to Industry
How to cite: pU6-hL1-5'_3.3kb plasmid was a gift from Miguel Ramalho-Santos (Addgene plasmid # 226006 ; http://n2t.net/addgene:226006 ; RRID:Addgene_226006)
