[The description below was written by a language model from this plasmid's Addgene catalogue record and pLannotate feature annotations shown in this document.]
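Description:
pU6-hL1-5'_3.3kb is a 6.3 kb bacterial plasmid that serves as a template for making DNA-FISH probes against the human LINE-1 subfamily L1HS. It is built on the pU6-(BbsI)_CBh-Cas9-T2A-BFP backbone, a CRISPR expression vector. However, the annotated sequence shows no CBh promoter, Cas9, T2A or BFP features, and the small overall size is consistent with that cassette having been removed or replaced when the L1 fragment was inserted by restriction cloning. The exact cloning sites are not recorded. What remains of the backbone is a high-copy ColE1/pUC-type origin, an ampicillin resistance gene with its bla promoter, an f1 phage origin, short pBR322-derived rop and bom remnants, a single AAV2 inverted terminal repeat, and the human U6 RNA polymerase III promoter.

The insert is the 5' 3.3 kb of a human L1 element, taken from a previously deposited L1 plasmid. In the feature table it appears as a full-length ORF1 coding sequence (L1RE1, the nucleic acid-binding chaperone protein), followed by an N-terminal fragment of ORF2, which in a full-length element encodes the endonuclease and reverse transcriptase. Roughly 950 nt of unannotated sequence lies upstream of ORF1, between it and the ITR, and would be expected to include the L1 5' UTR, though this is not annotated. The U6 promoter sits just downstream of the truncated ORF2 and is on the opposite strand. Because ORF2 is truncated, the element cannot retrotranspose, and nothing in the record indicates that expression in cells is intended. The plasmid appears to function simply as a clonal, amplifiable source of L1HS 5' sequence for labelling into probes that detect LINE-1 genomic loci in human cells, as in the associated study of human embryonic stem cells.
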