Features (pLannotate 1.2.2; 11 found; start..end, strand, type, name):
    630..1490    -  CDS            AmpR: β-lactamase; bla; confers resistance to ampicillin, carbenicillin, and related antibiotics
   1491..1595    -  promoter       AmpR promoter: bla
   1690..1725    +  CDS            rop (fragment): Rop protein, which maintains plasmids at low copy number; rop
   1827..1876    +  misc_feature   bom (fragment): basis of mobility region from pBR322
   1877..2332    -  rep_origin     f1 ori (sequence partly withheld): f1 bacteriophage origin of replication; arrow indicates direction of (+) strand synthesis
   2351..2402    +  misc_feature   bom (fragment): basis of mobility region from pBR322
   2407..2547    -  repeat_region  AAV2 ITR: inverted terminal repeat of adeno-associated virus serotype 2 inverted
   3497..4510    +  CDS            L1RE1: LORF1_HUMAN - Also known as LRE1. Experimental evidence at protein level: Swiss-Prot protein existence level 1. Nucleic acid-binding protein which is essential for retrotransposition of LINE-1 elements in the genome. Functions as a nucleic acid chaperone binding its own transcript and therefore preferentially mobilizing the transcript from which they are encoded. From Homo sapiens (Human).
   4577..5869    +  CDS            LORF2_HUMAN (fragment): Experimental evidence at protein level: Swiss-Prot protein existence level 1. Has a reverse transcriptase activity required for target- primed reverse transcription of the LINE-1 element mRNA, a crucial step in LINE-1 retrotransposition. Has also an endonuclease activity that allows the introduction of nicks in the chromosomal target DNA. Cleaves DNA in AT-rich regions between a 5' stretch of purines and a 3' stretch of pyrimidines, corresponding to sites of LINE-1 integration in the genome. From Homo sapiens (Human).
   5877..6117    -  promoter       U6 promoter: RNA polymerase III promoter for human U6 snRNA
   6179..459     -  rep_origin     ori (across the origin): high-copy-number ColE1/pMB1/pBR322/pUC origin of replication
>Addgene plasmid #226006 | pU6-hL1-5'_3.3kb plasmid | addgene full sequence | sequence record 446505 | Addgene NGS Result
CCGACCCTGCCGCTTACCGGATACCTGTCCGCCTTTCTCCCTTCGGGAAGCGTGGCGCTTTCTCATAGCT
CACGCTGTAGGTATCTCAGTTCGGTGTAGGTCGTTCGCTCCAAGCTGGGCTGTGTGCACGAACCCCCCGT
TCAGCCCGACCGCTGCGCCTTATCCGGTAACTATCGTCTTGAGTCCAACCCGGTAAGACACGACTTATCG
CCACTGGCAGCAGCCACTGGTAACAGGATTAGCAGAGCGAGGTATGTAGGCGGTGCTACAGAGTTCTTGA
AGTGGTGGCCTAACTACGGCTACACTAGAAGAACAGTATTTGGTATCTGCGCTCTGCTGAAGCCAGTTAC
CTTCGGAAAAAGAGTTGGTAGCTCTTGATCCGGCAAACAAACCACCGCTGGTAGCGGTGGTTTTTTTGTT
TGCAAGCAGCAGATTACGCGCAGAAAAAAAGGATCTCAAGAAGATCCTTTGATCTTTTCTACGGGGTCTG
ACGCTCAGTGGAACGAAAACTCACGTTAAGGGATTTTGGTCATGAGATTATCAAAAAGGATCTTCACCTA
GATCCTTTTAAATTAAAAATGAAGTTTTAAATCAATCTAAAGTATATATGAGTAAACTTGGTCTGACAGT
TACCAATGCTTAATCAGTGAGGCACCTATCTCAGCGATCTGTCTATTTCGTTCATCCATAGTTGCCTGAC
TCCCCGTCGTGTAGATAACTACGATACGGGAGGGCTTACCATCTGGCCCCAGTGCTGCAATGATACCGCG
GCTTCCACGCTCACCGGCTCCAGATTTATCAGCAATAAACCAGCCAGCCGGAAGGGCCGAGCGCAGAAGT
GGTCCTGCAACTTTATCCGCCTCCATCCAGTCTATTAATTGTTGCCGGGAAGCTAGAGTAAGTAGTTCGC
CAGTTAATAGTTTGCGCAACGTTGTTGCCATTGCTACAGGCATCGTGGTGTCACGCTCGTCGTTTGGTAT
GGCTTCATTCAGCTCCGGTTCCCAACGATCAAGGCGAGTTACATGATCCCCCATGTTGTGCAAAAAAGCG
GTTAGCTCCTTCGGTCCTCCGATCGTTGTCAGAAGTAAGTTGGCCGCAGTGTTATCACTCATGGTTATGG
CAGCACTGCATAATTCTCTTACTGTCATGCCATCCGTAAGATGCTTTTCTGTGACTGGTGAGTACTCAAC
CAAGTCATTCTGAGAATAGTGTATGCGGCGACCGAGTTGCTCTTGCCCGGCGTCAATACGGGATAATACC
GCGCCACATAGCAGAACTTTAAAAGTGCTCATCATTGGAAAACGTTCTTCGGGGCGAAAACTCTCAAGGA
TCTTACCGCTGTTGAGATCCAGTTCGATGTAACCCACTCGTGCACCCAACTGATCTTCAGCATCTTTTAC
TTTCACCAGCGTTTCTGGGTGAGCAAAAACAGGAAGGCAAAATGCCGCAAAAAAGGGAATAAGGGCGACA
CGGAAATGTTGAATACTCATACTCTTCCTTTTTCAATATTATTGAAGCATTTATCAGGGTTATTGTCTCA
TGAGCGGATACATATTTGAATGTATTTAGAAAAATAAACAAATAGGGGTTCCGCGCACATTTCCCCGAAA
AGTGCCACCTGACGTCTAAGAAACCATTATTATCATGACATTAACCTATAAAAATAGGCGTATCACGAGG
CCCTTTCGTCTCGCGCGTTTCGGTGATGACGGTGAAAACCTCTGACACATGCAGCTCCCGGAGACGGTCA
CAGCTTGTCTGTAAGCGGATGCCGGGAGCAGACAAGCCCGTCAGGGCGCGTCAGCGGGTGTTGGCGGGTG
TCGGGGCTGGCTTAACTATGCGGCATCAGAGCAGATTGTACTGAGAGTGCACCATAAAATTGTAAACGTT
AATATTTTGTTAAAATTCGCGTTAAATTTTTGTTAAATCAGCTCATTTTTTAACCAATAGACCGAAATCG
GCAAAATCCCTTATAAATCAAAAGAATAGCCCGAGATAGAGT
[37 nt withheld, positions 2003-2039]
AAAGAACGTGGACTCCAACGTCAAAGG
[141 nt withheld, positions 2067-2207]
G
[46 nt withheld, positions 2209-2254]
A
[95 nt withheld, positions 2256-2350]
TATGCGGTGTGAAATACCGCACAGATGCGTAAGGAGAAAATACCGCATCAGGCGCCCCTGCAGGCAGCTG
CGCGCTCGCTCGCTCACTGAGGCCGCCCGGGCAAAGCCCGGGCGTCGGGCGACCTTTGGTCGCCCGGCCT
CAGTGAGCGAGCGAGCGCGCAGAGAGGGAGTGGCCAACTCCATCACTAGGGGTTCCTGCGGCCGCTCTAG
CCCTGGAATGTGTATTAAGACTGTAAGGTGGGGGGGAGGAGCCAAGATGGCCGAATAGGAACAGCTCCGG
TCTACAGCTCCCAGCGTGAGCGACGCAGAAGACGGTGATTTCTGCATTTCCATCTGAGGTACCGGGTTCA
TCTCACTAGGGAGTGCCAGACAGTGGGCGCAGGCCAGTGTGTGTGCGCACCGTGCGCGAGCCGAAGCAGG
GCGAGGCATTGCCTCACCTGGGAAGCGCAAGGGGTCAGGGAGTTCCCTTTCCGAGTCAAAGAAAGGGGTG
ACGGACGCACCTGGAAAATCGGGTCACTCCCACCCGAATATTGCGCTTTTCAGACCGGCTTAAGAAACGG
CGCACCACGAGACTATATCCCGCACCTGGCTCGGAGGGTCCTACGCCCACGGAATCTCGCTGATTGCTAG
CACAGCAGTCTGAGATCAAACTGCAAGGCGGCAACGAGGCTGGGGGAGGGGCGCCCGCCATTGCCCAGGC
TTGCTTAGGTAAACAAAGCAGCAGGGAAGCTCGAACTGGGTGGAGCCCACCACAGCTCAAGGAGGCCTGC
CTGCCTCTGTAGGCTCCACCTCTGGGGGCAGGGCACAGACAAACAAAAAGACAGCAGTAACCTCTGCAGA
CTTAAGTGTCCCTGTCTGACAGCTTTGAAGAGAGCAGTGGTTCTCCCAGCACGCAGCTGGAGATCTGAGA
ACGGGCAGACTGCCTCCTCAAGTGGGTCCCTGACCCCTGACCCCCGAGCAGCCTAACTGGGAGGCACCCC
CCAGCAGGGGCACACTGACACCTCACACGGCAGGGTATTCCAACAGACCTGCAGCTGAGGGTCCTGTCTG
TTAGAAGGAAAACTAACAACCAGAAAGGACATCTACACCGAAAACCCATCTGTACATCACCATCATCAAA
GACCAAAAGTAGATAAAACCACAAAGATGGGGAAAAAACAGAACAGAAAAACTGGAAACTCTAAAACGCA
GAGCGCCTCTCCTCCTCCAAAGGAACGCAGTTCCTCACCAGCAACAGAACAAAGCTGGATGGAGAATGAT
TTTGATGAGCTGAGAGAAGAAGGCTTCAGACGATCAAATTACTCTGAGCTACGGGAGGACATTCAAACCA
AAGGCAAAGAAGTTGAAAACTTTGAAAAAAATTTAGAAGAATGTATAACTAGAATAACCAATACAGAGAA
GTGCTTAAAGGAGCTGATGGAGCTGAAAACCAAGGCTCGAGAACTACGTGAAGAATGCAGAAGCCTCAGG
AGCCGATGCGATCAACTGGAAGAAAGGGTATCAGCAATGGAAGATGAAATGAATGAAATGAAGCGAGAAG
GGAAGTTTAGAGAAAAAAGAATAAAAAGAAATGAGCAAAGCCTCCAAGAAATATGGGACTATGTGAAAAG
ACCAAATCTACGTCTGATTGGTGTACCTGAAAGTGATGTGGAGAATGGAACCAAGTTGGAAAACACTCTG
CAGGATATTATCCAGGAGAACTTCCCCAATCTAGCAAGGCAGGCCAACGTTCAGATTCAGGAAATACAGA
GAACGCCACAAAGATACTCCTCGAGAAGAGCAACTCCAAGACACATAATTGTCAGATTCACCAAAGTTGA
AATGAAGGAAAAAATGTTAAGGGCAGCCAGAGAGAAAGGTCGGGTTACCCTCAAAGGAAAGCCCATCAGA
CTAACAGCGGATCTCTCGGCAGAAACCCTACAAGCCAGAAGAGAGTGGGGGCCAATATTCAACATTCTTA
AAGAAAAGAATTTTCAACCCAGAATTTCATATCCAGCCAAACTAAGCTTCATAAGTGAAGGAGAAATAAA
ATACTTTATAGACAAGCAAATGTTGAGAGATTTTGTCACCACCAGGCCTGCCCTAAAAGAGCTCCTGAAG
GAAGCGCTAAACATGGAAAGGAACAACCGGTACCAGCCGCTGCAAAATCATGCCAAAATGTAAAGACCAT
CAAGACTAGGAAGAAACTGCACCAACTAATGAGCAAAATCACCAGCTAACATCATAATGACAGGATCAAC
TTCACACATAACAATATTAACTTTAAATATAAATGGACTAAATTCTGCAATTAAAAGACACAGACTGGCA
AGTTGGATAAAGAGTCAAGACCCATCAGTGTGCTGTATTCAGGAAACCCATCTCACGTGCAGAGACACAC
ATAGGCTCAAAATAAAAGGATGGAGGAAGATCTACCAAGCCAATGGAAAACAAAAAAAGGCAGGGGTTGC
AATCCTAGTCTCTGATAAAACAGACTTTAAACCAACAAAGATCAAAAGAGACAAAGAAGGCCATTACATA
ATGGTAAAGGGATCAATTCAACAAGAGGAGCTAACTATCCTAAATATTTATGCACCCAATACAGGAGCAC
CCAGATTCATAAAGCAAGTCCTCAGTGACCTACAAAGAGACTTAGACTCCCACACATTAATAATGGGAGA
CTTTAACACCCCACTGTCAACATTAGACAGATCAACGAGACAGAAAGTCAACAAGGATACCCAGGAATTG
AACTCAGCTCTGCACCAAGCAGACCTAATAGACATCTACAGAACTCTCCACCCCAAATCAACAGAATATA
CGTTTTTTTCAGCACCACACCACACCTATTCCAAAATTGACCACATAGTTGGAAGCAAAGCTCTCCTCAG
CAAATGTAAAAGAACAGAAATTATAACAAACTATCTCTCAGACCACAGTGCAATCAAACTAGAGCTCAGG
ATTAAGAATCTCACTCAAAGCCGCTCAACTACATGGAAACTGAACAACCTGCTCCTGAATGACTACTGGG
TACATAACGAAATGAAGGCAGAAATAAAGATGTTCTTTGAAACCAACGAGAACAAAGACACCACATACCA
GAATCTCTGGGACGCATTCAAAGCAGTATGTAGAGGGAAATTTATAGCACTAAATGCCTACAAGAGAAAG
CAGGAAAGATCCAAAATTGACACCCTAACATCACAATTAAAAGAACTAGAAAAGCAAGAGCAAACACATT
CAAAAGCTAGCAGAAGGCAAGAAATAACTAAAATCAGAGCAGAACTGAAGGAAATAGAGACACAAAAAAC
CCTTCAAAAAATCAATGAATCCAGGAGCTGGTTTTTTGAAAGGATCAACAAAATTGATAGACCGCTAGCA
AGACTAATAAAGAAAAAAAGAGAGAAGAATCAAATAGACACAATAAAAAATGATAAAGGGGATATCACCA
CCGATCCCACAGAAATACAAACTACCATCAGAGAATACTACAAACACCTCTACGCAAATAAACTAGAAAA
TCTAGAAAGACTGGAGTCGGTGTTTCGTCCTTTCCACAAGATATATAAAGCCAAGAAATCGAAATACTTT
CAAGTTACGGTAAGCATATGATAGTCCATTTTAAAACATAATTTTAAAACTGCAAACTACCCAAGAAATT
ATTACTTTCTACGTCACGTATTTTGTACTAATATCTTTGTGTTTACAGTCAAATTAATTCCAATTATCTC
TCTAACAGCCTTGTATCGTATATGCAAATATGAAGGAATCATGGGAAATAGGCCCTCACATGTGAGCAAA
AGGCCAGCAAAAGGCCAGGAACCGTAAAAAGGCCGCGTTGCTGGCGTTTTTCCATAGGCTCCGCCCCCCT
GACGAGCATCACAAAAATCGACGCTCAAGTCAGAGGTGGCGAAACCCGACAGGACTATAAAGATACCAGG
CGTTTCCCCCTGGAAGCTCCCTCGTGCGCTCTCCTGTT
